Addgene plasmid #63564: pCDNA3.1-Flag-H2A K118-119R
Purpose: Expression of human H2A with K118R and K119R tagged with Flag
Depositing lab: Titia Sixma. Depositing organization: Netherlands Cancer Institute. Publication: RNF168 ubiquitinates K13-15 on H2A/H2AX to drive DNA damage signaling. Mattiroli F, Vissers JH, van Dijk WJ, Ikpa P, Citterio E, Vermeulen W, Marteijn JA, Sixma TK. Cell. 2012 Sep 14;150(6):1182-95. doi: 10.1016/j.cell.2012.08.005. PubMed 22980979.
Backbone
  Vector backbone: pcDNA3.1
  Vector type: Mammalian Expression
Growth in bacteria
  Bacterial resistance: Ampicillin, 100 μg/mL
  Growth temperature: 37°C
  Growth strain: DH5alpha
  Copy number: Unknown
Gene/Insert
  Gene/Insert name: H2A
  Species: H. sapiens (human)
  Insert size (bp): 394
  Mutation: Lysine 118 and Lysine 119 are now Arginine
  Entrez Gene: H2AC20 (a.k.a. H2A, H2A-GL101, H2A/q, H2AFQ, HIST2H2AC)
  Promoter: CMV
  Tag / fusion protein: Flag (MDYKDDDDKVPRIQ) (N terminal on insert)
  Cloning method: Restriction Enzyme; 5′ cloning site BamHI (not destroyed); 3′ cloning site EcoRV (not destroyed)
  Sequencing primers: 5′ CMV-F; 3′ BGH-rev
Terms and licenses: Academic/Nonprofit Terms; Industry Terms: Not Available to Industry
How to cite: pCDNA3.1-Flag-H2A K118-119R was a gift from Titia Sixma (Addgene plasmid # 63564 ; http://n2t.net/addgene:63564 ; RRID:Addgene_63564)
