[The description below was written by a language model from this plasmid's Addgene catalogue record.]
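Description:
pCDNA3.1-Flag-H2A K118-119R is a mammalian expression plasmid built on the pcDNA3.1 backbone. It drives expression of a mutant human histone H2A from the CMV promoter, a strong constitutive promoter suited to transient transfection of cultured mammalian cells. The plasmid is propagated in E. coli under ampicillin selection. The record does not list the origin of replication, copy number, or any mammalian selection marker. The use of a BGH reverse sequencing primer is consistent with the bovine growth hormone polyadenylation signal that normally follows the cloning site in this backbone.

The insert is a roughly 394 bp human H2A coding sequence, annotated to the H2AC20 gene, cloned between BamHI and EcoRV sites that both remain intact. It carries an N-terminal Flag epitope joined through a short linker, which allows the exogenous histone to be detected or immunoprecipitated separately from endogenous H2A. Lysines 118 and 119 are both replaced with arginine. This substitution preserves the positive charge but removes the lysine side chains that can accept ubiquitin. K118 and K119 form the well-known C-terminal monoubiquitination site on H2A, generally attributed to Polycomb-type E3 ligases.

The associated study concerns RNF168-dependent ubiquitination of K13-15 on H2A/H2AX in DNA damage signalling. In that context, the construct most plausibly serves as a site-specific mutant for determining which H2A lysines are modified in cells, by comparison with wild-type histone or histones mutated at other sites. The record itself states the purpose only as expression of Flag-tagged H2A carrying K118R and K119R.
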