>Addgene plasmid #63564 | pCDNA3.1-Flag-H2A K118-119R | depositor partial sequence | sequence record 105691 | Insert DNA Sequence
CCATGGACTACAAGGACGACGATGACAAGGTACCTAGGATCCAGTCGGGACGTGGCAAGCAGGGCGGCAA
AGCTCGCGCCAAGGCCAAGACCCGCTCTTCTCGGGCCGGGCTTCAGTTTCCCGTAGGCCGAGTGCATCGC
CTGCTCCGCAAAGGCAACTATGCGGAGCGGGTCGGTGCTGGAGCGCCGGTGTACCTGGCGGCGGTGCTGG
AGTACCTGACCGCCGAGATCCTGGAGCTGGCTGGCAACGCGGCCCGCGACAACAAGAAGACTCGCATCAT
CCCGCGTCACCTCCAGCTGGCCATCCGCAACGATGAGGAGCTCAACAAGCTTCTGGGCAAAGTCACCATC
GCACAGGGTGGCGTCCTGCCCAACATCCAGGCCGTGCTACTGCCCAGGAGGACCGAGAGCCACCACAAGG
CCAAGGGCAAGTAACAGATATC
