>Addgene plasmid #63564 | pCDNA3.1-Flag-H2A K118-119R | addgene partial sequence | sequence record 107075 | CMV-F 5'-CGCAAATGGGCGGTAGGCGTG-3'
GCAGAGCTCTCTGGCTACTAGAGAACCCACTGCTTACTGGCTTATCGAAATTAATACGACTCACTATAGG
GAGACCCAAGCTGGCTAGCGTTTAAACTTAAGCTTACCATGGACTACAAGGACGACGATGACAAGGTACC
TAGGATCCAGTCGGGACGTGGCAAGCAGGGCGGCAAAGCTCGCGCCAAGGCCAAGACCCGCTCTTCTCGG
GCCGGGCTTCAGTTTCCCGTAGGCCGAGTGCATCGCCTGCTCCGCAAAGGCAACTATGCGGAGCGGGTCG
GTGCTGGAGCGCCGGTGTACCTGGCGGCGGTGCTGGAGTACCTGACCGCCGAGATCCTGGAGCTGGCTGG
CAACGCGGCCCGCGACAACAAGAAGACTCGCATCATCCCGCGTCACCTCCAGCTGGCCATCCGCAACGAT
GAGGAGCTCAACAAGCTTCTGGGCAAAGTCACCATCGCACAGGGTGGCGTCCTGCCCAACATCCAGGCCG
TGCTACTGCCCAGGAGGACCGAGAGCCACCACAAGGCCAAGGGCAAGTAACAGATATCCAGCACAGTGGC
GGCCGCTCGAGTCTAGAGGGCCCGTTTAAACCCGCTGATCAGCCTCGACTGTGCCTTCTAGTTGCCAGCC
ATCTGTTGTTTGCCCCTCCCCCGTGCCTTCCTTGACCCTGGAAGGTGCCACTCCCACTGT
