>Addgene plasmid #63564 | pCDNA3.1-Flag-H2A K118-119R | addgene partial sequence | sequence record 107076 | BGH-rev 5'-TAGAAGGCACAGTCGAGG-3'
ACTCGAGCGGCCGCCACTGTGCTGGATATCTGTTACTTGCCCTTGGCCTTGTGGTGGCTCTCGGTCCTCC
TGGGCAGTAGCACGGCCTGGATGTTGGGCAGGACGCCACCCTGTGCGATGGTGACTTTGCCCAGAAGCTT
GTTGAGCTCCTCATCGTTGCGGATGGCCAGCTGGAGGTGACGCGGGATGATGCGAGTCTTCTTGTTGTCG
CGGGCCGCGTTGCCAGCCAGCTCCAGGATCTCGGCGGTCAGGTACTCCAGCACCGCCGCCAGGTACACCG
GCGCTCCAGCACCGACCCGCTCCGCATAGTTGCCTTTGCGGAGCAGGCGATGCACTCGGCCTACGGGAAA
CTGAAGCCCGGCCCGAGAAGAGCGGGTCTTGGCCTTGGCGCGAGCTTTGCCGCCCTGCTTGCCACGTCCC
GACTGGATCCTAGGTACCTTGTCATCGTCGTCCTTGTAGTCCATGGTAAGCTTAAGTTTAAACGCTAGCC
AGCTTGGGTCTCCCTATAGTGAGTCGTATTAATTTCGATAAGCCAGTAAGCAGTGGGTTCTCTAGTTAGC
CAGAGAGCTCTGCTTATATAGACCTCCCACCGTACACGCCTACCGCCCATTTGCGTCAATGGGGCGGAGT
TGTTACGACATTTTGG
